>Addgene plasmid #39863 | pDisplay-mSA-EGFP-TM | addgene full sequence | sequence record 473419 | Addgene NGS Result
ATGGAGTTCCGCGTTACATAACTTACGGTAAATGGCCCGCCTGGCTGACCGCCCAACGACCCCCGCCCAT
TGACGTCAATAATGACGTATGTTCCCATAGTAACGCCAATAGGGACTTTCCATTGACGTCAATGGGTGGA
GTATTTACGGTAAACTGCCCACTTGGCAGTACATCAAGTGTATCATATGCCAAGTACGCCCCCTATTGAC
GTCAATGACGGTAAATGGCCCGCCTGGCATTATGCCCAGTACATGACCTTATGGGACTTTCCTACTTGGC
AGTACATCTACGTATTAGTCATCGCTATTACCATGGTGATGCGGTTTTGGCAGTACATCAATGGGCGTGG
ATAGCGGTTTGACTCACGGGGATTTCCAAGTCTCCACCCCATTGACGTCAATGGGAGTTTGTTTTGGCAC
CAAAATCAACGGGACTTTCCAAAATGTCGTAACAACTCCGCCCCATTGACGCAAATGGGCGGTAGGCGTG
TACGGTGGGAGGTCTATATAAGCAGAGCTCTCTGGCTAACTAGAGAACCCACTGCTTACTGGCTTATCGA
AATTAATACGACTCACTATAGGGAGACCCAAGCTTGGTACCGAGCTCGGATCCACTAGTAACGGCCGCCA
GTGTGCTGGAATTCGGCTTGGGGATATCCACCATGGAGACAGACACACTCCTGCTATGGGTACTGCTGCT
CTGGGTTCCAGGTTCCACTGGTGACTATCCATATGATGTTCCAGATTATGCTGGGGCCCAGCCGGCCAGA
TCTATGGCGGAAGCGGGTATCACCGGCACGTGGTACAACCAGTCTGGTTCTACCTTCACCGTTACCGCGG
GTGCGGACGGTAACCTGACCGGTCAGTACGAAAACCGTGCGCAGGGCACTGGTTGCCAGAACTCTCCGTA
CACCCTGACCGGTCGTTACAACGGTACCAAACTGGAATGGCGTGTTGAATGGAACAACTCTACCGAAAAC
TGCCACTCTCGTACCGAATGGCGTGGTCAGTACCAGGGTGGTGCGGAAGCGCGTATCAACACCCAGTGGA
ACCTGACCTACGAAGGTGGTTCTGGTCCGGCGACCGAACAGGGTCAGGACACCTTCACCAAAGTTAAACC
GTCTGCGGCGTCTGGATCCGACTACAAGGACGATGACGACAAGGGCGCGCCGATGGTGAGCAAGGGCGAG
GAGCTGTTCACCGGGGTGGTGCCCATCCTGGTCGAGCTGGACGGCGACGTAAACGGCCACAAGTTCAGCG
TGTCCGGCGAGGGCGAGGGCGATGCCACCTACGGCAAGCTGACCCTGAAGTTCATCTGCACCACCGGCAA
GCTGCCCGTGCCCTGGCCCACCCTCGTGACCACCCTGACCTACGGCGTGCAGTGCTTCAGCCGCTACCCC
GACCACATGAAGCAGCACGACTTCTTCAAGTCCGCCATGCCCGAAGGCTACGTCCAGGAGCGCACCATCT
TCTTCAAGGACGACGGCAACTACAAGACCCGCGCCGAGGTGAAGTTCGAGGGCGACACCCTGGTGAACCG
CATCGAGCTGAAGGGCATCGACTTCAAGGAGGACGGCAACATCCTGGGGCACAAGCTGGAGTACAACTAC
AACAGCCACAACGTCTATATCATGGCCGACAAGCAGAAGAACGGCATCAAGGTGAACTTCAAGATCCGCC
ACAACATCGAGGACGGCAGCGTGCAGCTCGCCGACCACTACCAGCAGAACACCCCCATCGGCGACGGCCC
CGTGCTGCTGCCCGACAACCACTACCTGAGCACCCAGTCCGCCCTGAGCAAAGACCCCAACGAGAAGCGC
GATCACATGGTCCTGCTGGAGTTCGTGACCGCCGCCGGGATCACTCTCGGCATGGACGAGCTGTACAAGC
GGCCGCGGCTGCAGGTCGACGAACAAAAACTCATCTCAGAAGAGGATCTGAATGCTGTGGGCCAGGACAC
GCAGGAGGTCATCGTGGTGCCACACTCCTTGCCCTTTAAGGTGGTGGTGATCTCAGCCATCCTGGCCCTG
GTGGTGCTCACCATCATCTCCCTTATCATCCTCATCATGCTTTGGCAGAAGAAGCCACGTTAGGCGGCCG
CTCGAGATCAGCCTCGACTGTGCCTTCTAGTTGCCAGCCATCTGTTGTTTGCCCCTCCCCCGTGCCTTCC
TTGACCCTGGAAGGTGCCACTCCCACTGTCCTTTCCTAATAAAATGAGGAAATTGCATCGCATTGTCTGA
GTAGGTGTCATTCTATTCTGGGGGGTGGGGTGGGGCAGGACAGCAAGGGGGAGGATTGGGAAGACAATAG
CAGGCATGCTGGGGATGCGGTGGGCTCTATGGCTTCTGAGGCGGAAAGAACCAGTGGCGGTAATACGGTT
ATCCACAGAATCAGGGGATAACGCAGGAAAGAACATGTGAGCAAAAGGCCAGCAAAAGGCCAGGAACCGT
AAAAAGGCCGCGTTGCTGGCGTTTTTCCATAGGCTCCGCCCCCCTGACGAGCATCACAAAAATCGACGCT
CAAGTCAGAGGTGGCGAAACCCGACAGGACTATAAAGATACCAGGCGTTTCCCCCTGGAAGCTCCCTCGT
GCGCTCTCCTGTTCCGACCCTGCCGCTTACCGGATACCTGTCCGCCTTTCTCCCTTCGGGAAGCGTGGCG
CTTTCTCATAGCTCACGCTGTAGGTATCTCAGTTCGGTGTAGGTCGTTCGCTCCAAGCTGGGCTGTGTGC
ACGAACCCCCCGTTCAGCCCGACCGCTGCGCCTTATCCGGTAACTATCGTCTTGAGTCCAACCCGGTAAG
ACACGACTTATCGCCACTGGCAGCAGCCACTGGTAACAGGATTAGCAGAGCGAGGTATGTAGGCGGTGCT
ACAGAGTTCTTGAAGTGGTGGCCTAACTACGGCTACACTAGAAGAACAGTATTTGGTATCTGCGCTCTGC
TGAAGCCAGTTACCTTCGGAAAAAGAGTTGGTAGCTCTTGATCCGGCAAACAAACCACCGCTGGTAGCGG
TGGTTTTTTTGTTTGCAAGCAGCAGATTACGCGCAGAAAAAAAGGATCTCAAGAAGATCCTTTGATCTTT
TCTACGGGGTCTGACGCTCAGTGGAACGAAAACTCACGTTAAGGGATTTTGGTCATGAGATTATCAAAAA
GGATCTTCACCTAGATCCTTTTAAATTAAAAATGAAGTTTTAAATCAATCTAAAGTATATATGAGTAACC
TGAGGCTATGGCAGGGCCTGCCGCCCCGACGTTGGCTGCGAGCCCTGGGCCTTCACCCGAACTTGGGGGG
TGGGGTGGGGAAAAGGAAGAAACGCGGGCGTATTGGCCCCAATGGGGTCTCGGTGGGGTATCGACAGAGT
GCCAGCCCTGGGACCGAACCCCGCGTTTATGAACAAACGACCCAACACCGTGCGTTTTATTCTGTCTTTT
TATTGCCGTCATAGCGCGGGTTCCTTCCGGTATTGTCTCCTTCCGTGTTTCAGTTAGCCTCCCCCTAGGG
TGGGCGAAGAACTCCAGCATGAGATCCCCGCGCTGGAGGATCATCCAGCCGGCGTCCCGGAAAACGATTC
CGAAGCCCAACCTTTCATAGAAGGCGGCGGTGGAATCGAAATCTCGTGATGGCAGGTTGGGCGTCGCTTG
GTCGGTCATTTCGAACCCCAGAGTCCCGCTCAGAAGAACTCGTCAAGAAGGCGATAGAAGGCGATGCGCT
GCGAATCGGGAGCGGCGATACCGTAAAGCACGAGGAAGCGGTCAGCCCATTCGCCGCCAAGCTCTTCAGC
AATATCACGGGTAGCCAACGCTATGTCCTGATAGCGGTCCGCCACACCCAGCCGGCCACAGTCGATGAAT
CCAGAAAAGCGGCCATTTTCCACCATGATATTCGGCAAGCAGGCATCGCCATGGGTCACGACGAGATCCT
CGCCGTCGGGCATGCTCGCCTTGAGCCTGGCGAACAGTTCGGCTGGCGCGAGCCCCTGATGCTCTTCGTC
CAGATCATCCTGATCGACAAGACCGGCTTCCATCCGAGTACGTGCTCGCTCGATGCGATGTTTCGCTTGG
TGGTCGAATGGGCAGGTAGCCGGATCAAGCGTATGCAGCCGCCGCATTGCATCAGCCATGATGGATACTT
TCTCGGCAGGAGCAAGGTGAGATGACAGGAGATCCTGCCCCGGCACTTCGCCCAATAGCAGCCAGTCCCT
TCCCGCTTCAGTGACAACGTCGAGCACAGCTGCGCAAGGAACGCCCGTCGTGGCCAGCCACGATAGCCGC
GCTGCCTCGTCTTGCAGTTCATTCAGGGCACCGGACAGGTCGGTCTTGACAAAAAGAACCGGGCGCCCCT
GCGCTGACAGCCGGAACACGGCGGCATCAGAGCAGCCGATTGTCTGTTGTGCCCAGTCATAGCCGAATAG
CCTCTCCACCCAAGCGGCCGGAGAACCTGCGTGCAATCCATCTTGTTCAATCATGCGAAACGATCCTCAT
CCTGTCTCTTGATCGATCTTTGCAAAAGCCTAGGCCTCCAAAAAAGCCTCCTCACTACTTCTGGAATAGC
TCAGAGGCCGGGCCTCGGCCTCTGCATAAATAAAAAAAATTAGTCAGCCATGGGGCGGAGAATGGGCGGA
ACTGGGCGGAGTTAGGGGCGGGATGGGCGGAGTTAGGGGCGGGACTATGGTTGCTGACTAATTGAGATGC
ATGCTTTGCATACTTCTGCCTGCTGGGGAGCCTGGGGACTTTCCACACCTGGTTGCTGACTAATTGAGAT
GCATGCTTTGCATACTTCTGCCTGCTGGGGAGCCTGGGGACTTTCCACACCCTAACTGACACACATTCCA
CAGCTGGTTCTTTCCGCCTCAGGACTCTTCCTTTTTCAATAAATCAATCTAAAGTATATATGAGTAAACT
TGGTCTGACAGTTACCAATGCTTAATCAGTGAGGCACCTATCTCAGCGATCTGTCTATTTCGTTCATCCA
TAGTTGCCTGACTCCCCGTCGTGTAGATAACTACGATACGGGAGGGCTTACCATCTGGCCCCAGTGCTGC
AATGATACCGCGAGACCCACGCTCACCGGCTCCAGATTTATCAGCAATAAACCAGCCAGCCGGAAGGGCC
GAGCGCAGAAGTGGTCCTGCAACTTTATCCGCCTCCATCCAGTCTATTAATTGTTGCCGGGAAGCTAGAG
TAAGTAGTTCGCCAGTTAATAGTTTGCGCAACGTTGTTGCCATTGCTACAGGCATCGTGGTGTCACGCTC
GTCGTTTGGTATGGCTTCATTCAGCTCCGGTTCCCAACGATCAAGGCGAGTTACATGATCCCCCATGTTG
TGCAAAAAAGCGGTTAGCTCCTTCGGTCCTCCGATCGTTGTCAGAAGTAAGTTGGCCGCAGTGTTATCAC
TCATGGTTATGGCAGCACTGCATAATTCTCTTACTGTCATGCCATCCGTAAGATGCTTTTCTGTGACTGG
TGAGTACTCAACCAAGTCATTCTGAGAATAGTGTATGCGGCGACCGAGTTGCTCTTGCCCGGCGTCAATA
CGGGATAATACCGCGCCACATAGCAGAACTTTAAAAGTGCTCATCATTGGAAAACGTTCTTCGGGGCGAA
AACTCTCAAGGATCTTACCGCTGTTGAGATCCAGTTCGATGTAACCCACTCGTGCACCCAACTGATCTTC
AGCATCTTTTACTTTCACCAGCGTTTCTGGGTGAGCAAAAACAGGAAGGCAAAATGCCGCAAAAAAGGGA
ATAAGGGCGACACGGAAATGTTGAATACTCATACTCTTCCTTTTTCAATATTATTGAAGCATTTATCAGG
GTTATTGTCTCATGAGCGGATACATATTTGAATGTATTTAGAAAAATAAACAAATAGGGGTTCCGCGCAC
ATTTCCCCGAAAAGTGCCACCTG
[124 nt withheld, positions 5904-6027]
C
[91 nt withheld, positions 6029-6119]
A
[49 nt withheld, positions 6121-6169]
CCTTTGACGTTGGAGTCCACGTTCTTT
[37 nt withheld, positions 6197-6233]
ACCCTATCTCGGTCTATTCTTTTGATTTATAAGGGATTTTGCCGATTTCGGCCTATTGGTTAAAAAATGA
GCTGATTTAACAAAAATTTAACGCGAATTTTAACAAAATATTAACGCTTACAATTTACGCGCGCGTTGAC
ATTGATTATTGACTAGTTATTAATAGTAATCAATTACGGGGTCATTAGTTCATAGCCCATAT
Features (pLannotate 1.2.2; 21 found; start..end, strand, type, name):
    316..519     +  promoter       CMV promoter: human cytomegalovirus (CMV) immediate early promoter
    515..548     +  LTR            5' LTR (truncated) (fragment): truncated 5' long terminal repeat (LTR) from HIV-1
    564..582     +  promoter       T7 promoter: promoter for bacteriophage T7 RNA polymerase
    663..725     +  sig_peptide    Igκ leader: leader sequence from mouse immunoglobulin κ light chain
    725..748     +  CDS            3xHA (fragment): three tandem HA epitope tags
    777..1118    +  CDS            mSA: monomeric streptavidin/rhizavidin hybrid (Lim et al., 2013)
   1173..1889    +  CDS            EGFP: EGFP is a basic (constitutively fluorescent) green fluorescent protein published in 1996, derived from Aequorea victoria. It is reported to be a rapidly-maturing weak dimer with moderate acid sensitivity.
   1944..2090    +  CDS            PDGFRβ TM domain: transmembrane domain from platelet derived growth factor receptor beta
   2118..2342    +  polyA_signal   bGH poly(A) signal: bovine growth hormone polyadenylation signal
   2346..2364    +  promoter       SV40 promoter (fragment): SV40 enhancer and early promoter
   2474..3062    -  rep_origin     ori: high-copy-number ColE1/pMB1/pBR322/pUC origin of replication
   3284..3300    +  polyA_signal   bGH poly(A) signal (fragment): bovine growth hormone polyadenylation signal
   3391..3438    -  polyA_signal   HSV TK poly(A) signal: herpes simplex virus thymidine kinase polyadenylation signal (Cole and Stacy, 1985)
   3497..3649    -  CDS            ble (fragment): BLE_KLEPN - Experimental evidence at protein level: Swiss-Prot protein existence level 1. Binding protein with a strong affinity to the bleomycin family of antibiotics. Binds to CL990; an antimitotic-antibiotic compound. From Klebsiella pneumoniae.
   3670..4464    -  CDS            NeoR/KanR: aminoglycoside phosphotransferase from Tn5; aph(3')-II (or nptII); confers resistance to neomycin, kanamycin, and G418 (Geneticin®)
   4499..4852    -  promoter       SV40 promoter: SV40 enhancer and early promoter
   4854..4871    -  promoter       AmpR promoter (fragment): bla
   4912..5772    -  CDS            AmpR: β-lactamase; bla; confers resistance to ampicillin, carbenicillin, and related antibiotics
   5773..5877    -  promoter       AmpR promoter: bla
   5904..6332    +  rep_origin     f1 ori (sequence partly withheld): f1 bacteriophage origin of replication; arrow indicates direction of (+) strand synthesis
   6371..315     +  enhancer       CMV enhancer (across the origin): human cytomegalovirus immediate early enhancer
