[The description below was written by a language model from this plasmid's Addgene catalogue record and pLannotate feature annotations shown in this document.]
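Description:
pDisplay-mSA-EGFP-TM is a 6.4 kb mammalian expression plasmid built on the commercial pDisplay backbone, which is designed to route a protein of interest through the secretory pathway and anchor it on the outer face of the plasma membrane. It is maintained in E. coli at high copy through a ColE1/pUC-type origin with ampicillin selection (β-lactamase). It also carries an f1 origin, which allows single-stranded DNA to be produced. For selection in mammalian cells, an SV40 early promoter drives a Tn5 NeoR/KanR gene, which confers G418 resistance and is followed by an HSV TK polyadenylation signal.

The expression cassette is driven by the CMV immediate-early enhancer and promoter and ends in the bovine growth hormone poly(A) signal; a T7 promoter lies just upstream of the coding region. The open reading frame begins with the mouse Igκ light-chain leader, which directs secretion, followed by an HA epitope from the backbone. Next come the synthetic monomeric streptavidin mSA (a streptavidin/rhizavidin hybrid), EGFP, and the PDGFRβ transmembrane domain. The catalogue entry also lists a FLAG tag on the C-terminal side of the insert, although the feature table does not annotate one. The insert was cloned between BglII and NotI sites, both of which are retained.

The expected product is a membrane-tethered fusion with mSA and EGFP displayed extracellularly. EGFP fluorescence reports expression and localisation, while mSA provides a monovalent biotin-binding site. This fits the associated work on a stable, high-affinity streptavidin monomer for protein labelling and monovalent biotin detection, for example binding of biotinylated ligands or probes at the surface of transfected cells. Several short annotated fragments (HIV-1 LTR, ble, and extra SV40 and bGH pieces) appear to be backbone remnants or partial matches rather than functional elements.
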