Addgene plasmid #39863: pDisplay-mSA-EGFP-TM
Depositing lab: Sheldon Park. Depositing organization: University at Buffalo (SUNY Buffalo). Publication: Stable, high-affinity streptavidin monomer for protein labeling and monovalent biotin detection. Lim KH, Huang H, Pralle A, Park S. Biotechnol Bioeng. 2013 Jan;110(1):57-67. doi: 10.1002/bit.24605. Epub 2012 Aug 8. PubMed 22806584.
Backbone
  Vector backbone: pDisplay
  Backbone manufacturer: Life Technology
  Vector type: Mammalian Expression
  Selectable markers: Neomycin (select with G418)
Growth in bacteria
  Bacterial resistance: Ampicillin, 100 μg/mL
  Growth temperature: 37°C
  Growth strain: DH5alpha
  Copy number: High Copy
Gene/Insert
  Gene/Insert name: monomeric streptavidin, EGFP, TM helix
  Species: Synthetic
  GenBank ID: AFA52653.1
  Promoter: CMV
  Tag / fusion protein: HA (N terminal on backbone); FLAG (C terminal on insert); EGFP (C terminal on insert)
  Cloning method: Restriction Enzyme; 5′ cloning site BglII (not destroyed); 3′ cloning site NotI (not destroyed)
  Sequencing primers: 5′ CMV-F; 3′ BGH-rev
Terms and licenses: Academic/Nonprofit Terms; Industry Terms: Not Available to Industry
How to cite: pDisplay-mSA-EGFP-TM was a gift from Sheldon Park (Addgene plasmid # 39863 ; http://n2t.net/addgene:39863 ; RRID:Addgene_39863)
