>Addgene plasmid #39863 | pDisplay-mSA-EGFP-TM | depositor partial sequence | sequence record 50667 | N-terminal, T7 promoter
GCCGCCAGTGTGCTGGAATTCGGCTTGGGGATATCCACCATGGAGACAGACACACTCCTGCTATGGGTAC
TGCTGCTCTGGGTTCCAGGTTCCACTGGTGACTATCCATATGATGTTCCAGATTATGCTGGGGCCCAGCC
GGCCAGATCTATGGCGGAAGCGGGTATCACCGGCACGTGGTACAACCAGTCTGGTTCTACCTTCACCGTT
ACCGCGGGTGCGGACGGTAACCTGACCGGTCAGTACGAAAACCGTGCGCAGGGCACTGGTTGCCAGAACT
CTCCGTACACCCTGACCGGTCGTTACAACGGTACCAAACTGGAATGGCGTGTTGAATGGAACAACTCTAC
CGAAAACTGCCACTCTCGTACCGAATGGCGTGGTCAGTACCAGGGTGGTGCGGAAGCGCGTATCAACACC
CAGTGGAACCTGACCTACGAAGGTGGTTCTGGTCCGGCGACCGAACAGGGTCAGGACACCTTCACCAAAG
TTAAACCGTCTGCGGCGTCTGGATCCGACTACAAGGACGATGACGACAAGGGCGCGCCGATGGTGAGCAA
GGGCGAGGAGCTGTTCACCGGGGTGGTGCCCATCCTGGTCGAGCTGGACGGCGACGTAAACGGCCACAAG
TTCAGCGTGTCCGGCGAGGGCGAGGGCGATGCCACCTACGGCAAGCTGACCCTGAAGTTCATCTGCACCA
CCGGCAAGCTGCCCGTGCCCTGGCCCACCCTCGTGACCACCCTGACCTACGGCGTGCAGTGCTTCAGCCG
CTACCCCGACCACATGAAGCAGCACGACTTCTTCAAGTCCGCCATGCCCGAAGGCTACGTCCAGGAGCGC
ACCATCTTCTTCAAGGACGACGGCAACTACAAGACCCGCGCCGAGGTGAAGTTCGAGGGCGACACCCTGG
TGAACCGCATCG
