>Addgene plasmid #39863 | pDisplay-mSA-EGFP-TM | addgene partial sequence | sequence record 51954 | CMV-F 5'-CGCAAATGGGCGGTAGGCGTG-3'
ACTAGAGAACCCACTGCTTACTGGCTTATCGAAATTAATACGACTCACTATAGGGAGACCCAAGCTTGGT
ACCGAGCTCGGATCCACTAGTAACGGCCGCCAGTGTGCTGGAATTCGGCTTGGGGATATCCACCATGGAG
ACAGACACACTCCTGCTATGGGTACTGCTGCTCTGGGTTCCAGGTTCCACTGGTGACTATCCATATGATG
TTCCAGATTATGCTGGGGCCCAGCCGGCCAGATCTATGGCGGAAGCGGGTATCACCGGCACGTGGTACAA
CCAGTCTGGTTCTACCTTCACCGTTACCGCGGGTGCGGACGGTAACCTGACCGGTCAGTACGAAAACCGT
GCGCAGGGCACTGGTTGCCAGAACTCTCCGTACACCCTGACCGGTCGTTACAACGGTACCAAACTGGAAT
GGCGTGTTGAATGGAACAACTCTACCGAAAACTGCCACTCTCGTACCGAATGGCGTGGTCAGTACCAGGG
TGGTGCGGAAGCGCGTATCAACACCCAGTGGAACCTGACCTACGAAGGTGGTTCTGGTCCGGCGACCGAA
CAGGGTCAGGACACCTTCACCAAAGTTAAACCGTCTGCGGCGTCTGGATCCGACTACAAGGACGATGACG
ACAAGGGCGCGCCGATGGTGAGCAAGGGCGAGGAGCTGTTCACCGGGGTGGTGCCCATCCTGGTCGAGCT
GGACGGCGACGTAAACGGCCACAAGTTCAGCGTGTCCGGCGAGGGCGAGGGCGATGCCACCTACGGCAAG
CTGACCCTGAAGTTCATCTGCACCACCGGCAAGCTGCCCGTGCCCTGGCCCACCCTCGTGACCACCCTGA
CCTACGGCGTGCA
