>Addgene plasmid #39863 | pDisplay-mSA-EGFP-TM | addgene partial sequence | sequence record 53391 | EGFP-C 5'-CATGGTCCTGCTGGAGTTCGTG-3'
CTCGGCATGGACGAGCTGTACAAGCGGCCGCGGCTGCAGGTCGACGAACAAAAACTCATCTCAGAAGAGG
ATCTGAATGCTGTGGGCCAGGACACGCAGGAGGTCATCGTGGTGCCACACTCCTTGCCCTTTAAGGTGGT
GGTGATCTCAGCCATCCTGGCCCTGGTGGTGCTCACCATCATCTCCCTTATCATCCTCATCATGCTTTGG
CAGAAGAAGCCACGTTAGGCGGCCGCTCGAGATCAGCCTCGACTGTGCCTTCTAGTTGCCAGCCATCTGT
TGTTTGCCCCTCCCCCGTGCCTTCCTTGACCCTGGAAGGTGCCACTCCCACTGTCCTTTCCTAATAAAAT
GAGGAAATTGCATCGCATTGTCTGAGTAGGTGTCATTCTATTCTGGGGGGTGGGGTGGGGCAGGACAGCA
AGGGGGAGGATTGGGAAGACAATAGCAGGCATGCTGGGGATGCGGTGGGCTCTATGGCTTCTGAGGCGGA
AAGAACCAGTGGCGGTAATACGGTTATCCACAGAATCAGGGGATAACGCAGGAAAGAACATGTGAGCAAA
AGGCCAGCAAAAGGCCAGGAACCGTAAAAAGGCCGCGTTGCTGGCGTTTTTCCATAGGCTCCGCCCCCCT
GACGAGCATCACAAAAATCGACGCTCAAGTCAGAGGTGGCGAAACCCGACAGGACTATAAAGATACCAGG
CGTTTCCCCCTGGAAGCTCCCTCGTGCGCTCTCCTGTTCCGACCCTGCCGCTTACCGGATACCTGTCCGC
CTTTCTCCCTTCGGGAAGCGTGGCGCTTTCTCATAGCTCACGCTGTAGGTATCTCAGTTCGGTGTAGGTC
GTTCGCTCCAAGCTGGGCTGTGTGCACGAACCCCCCGTTCAGCCCGACCGCTGCGCCTTATCCGGTAACT
ATCGTCTTGAGTCCAACCCGGTAAGACACGACTTATCGCCACTG
