>Addgene plasmid #39863 | pDisplay-mSA-EGFP-TM | addgene partial sequence | sequence record 54367 | BGH-rev 5'-TAGAAGGCACAGTCGAGG-3'
AAGCATGATGAGGATGATAAGGGAGATGATGGTGAGCACCACCAGGGCCAGGATGGCTGAGATCACCACC
ACCTTAAAGGGCAAGGAGTGTGGCACCACGATGACCTCCTGCGTGTCCTGGCCCACAGCATTCAGATCCT
CTTCTGAGATGAGTTTTTGTTCGTCGACCTGCAGCCGCGGCCGCTTGTACAGCTCGTCCATGCCGAGAGT
GATCCCGGCGGCGGTCACGAACTCCAGCAGGACCATGTGATCGCGCTTCTCGTTGGGGTCTTTGCTCAGG
GCGGACTGGGTGCTCAGGTAGTGGTTGTCGGGCAGCAGCACGGGGCCGTCGCCGATGGGGGTGTTCTGCT
GGTAGTGGTCGGCGAGCTGCACGCTGCCGTCCTCGATGTTGTGGCGGATCTTGAAGTTCACCTTGATGCC
GTTCTTCTGCTTGTCGGCCATGATATAGACGTTGTGGCTGTTGTAGTTGTACTCCAGCTTGTGCCCCAGG
ATGTTGCCGTCCTCCTTGAAGTCGATGCCCTTCAGCTCGATGCGGTTCACCAGGGTGTCGCCCTCGAACT
TCACCTCGGCGCGGGTCTTGTAGTTGCCGTCGTCCTTGAAGAAGATGGTGCGCTCCTGGACGTAGCCTTC
GGGCATGGCGGACTTGAAGAAGTCGTGCTGCTTCATGTGGTCGGGGTAGCGGCTGAAGCACTGCACGCCG
TAGGTCAGGGTGGTCACGAGGGTGGGCCAGGGCACGGGCAGCTTGCCGGTGGTGCAGATGAACTTCAGGG
TCAGCTTGCCGTAGGTGGCATCGCCCTCGCCCTCGCCGGACACGCTGAACTTGTGGCCGTTTACGTCGCC
GTCCAGCTCGACCAGGATGGGCACCACCCCGGTGAACA
